>Addgene plasmid #211154 | pBiT3.1-C_SKIC8:1-305 | addgene full sequence | sequence record 425853 | Addgene NGS Result
AAGACGCGTTAATTAAGACGTCGGCAGTGAAAAAAATGCTTTATTTGTGAAATTTGTGATGCTATTGCTT
TATTTGTAACCATTATAAGCTGCAATAAACAAGTTAACAACAACAATTGCATTCATTTTATGTTTCAGGT
TCAGGGGGAGGTGTGGGAGGTTTTTTAAAGCAAGTAAAACCTCTACAAATGTGGTATGGCTGATTATGAT
CCGCGGCCGCAATACGTCGACGTTATCAGCTGACTTCGTACGAGAGCCTAGGATTATGGCGCGCCACTAG
TTATTAATAGTAATCAATTACGGGGTCATTAGTTCATAGCCCATATATGGAGTTCCGCGTTACATAACTT
ACGGTAAATGGCCCGCCTGGCTGACCGCCCAACGACCCCCGCCCATTGACGTCAATAATGACGTATGTTC
CCATAGTAACGCCAATAGGGACTTTCCATTGACGTCAATGGGTGGAGTATTTACGGTAAACTGCCCACTT
GGCAGTACATCAAGTGTATCATATGCCAAGTCCGCCCCCTATTGACGTCAATGACGGTAAATGGCCCGCC
TGGCATTATGCCCAGTACATGACCTTACGGGACTTTCCTACTTGGCAGTACATCTACGTATTAGTCATCG
CTATTACCATGGTGATGCGGTTTTGGCAGTACACCAATGGGCGTGGATAGCGGTTTGACTCACGGGGATT
TCCAAGTCTCCACCCCATTGACGTCAATGGGAGTTTGTTTTGGCACCAAAATCAACGGGACTTTCCAAAA
TGTCGTAATAACCCCGCCCCGTTGACGCAAATGGGCGGTAGGCGTGTACGGTGGGAGGTCTATATAAGCA
GAGCTGGTTTAGTGAACCGTCAGATCACTAGAATCTTTATTGCGGTAGTTTATCACAGTTAAATTGCTAA
CGCAGTCAGTGCTTCTGACACAACAGTCTCGAACTTAAGCTGCAGAAGTTGGTCGTGAGGCACTGGGCAG
GTAAGTATCAAGGTTACAAGACAGGTTTAAGGAGACCAATAGAAACTGGGCTTGTCGAGACAGAGAAGAC
TCTTGCGTTTCTGATAGGCACCTATTGGTCTTACTGACATCCACTTTGCCTTTCTCTCCACAGGTGTCCA
CTCCCAGTTCAATTACAGCTCTTAAGGCTAGAGTATTAATACGACTCACTATAGGGGCGATCGCAACAAG
CTTCGGGAAGATCTGGAGCTAGCGGCGGGGGATCCGGTGGGAATTCGACACC
[915 nt withheld, positions 1243-2157]
GGCTCGAGCGGTGGGAGCTCCGGTGTGAGCGGCTGGCGGCTGTTCAAGAAGATTAGCTAAGTTTAAACGG
CCGCGACTCTAGACTGCAGGCATGCAAGCTGATTTGGCTGCTGCCACCGCTGAGCAAGGCCGCTTCGAGC
AGACATGATAAGATACATTGATGAGTTTGGACAAACCACAACTAGAATGCAGTGAAAAAAATGCTTTATT
TGTGAAATTTGTGATGCTATTGCTTTATTTGTAACCATTATAAGCTGCAATAAACAAGTTAACAACAACA
ATTGCATTCATTTTATGTTTCAGGTTCAGGGGGAGATGTGGGAGGTTTTTTTAAGCAAGTAAAACCTCTA
CAAATGTGGTAAAATCTTAATTAAGACTTCTAATATAACTTCGTATAGCATACATTATACGAAGTTATGG
TTCCACTGTTGACAATTAATCATCGGCATAGTATATCGGCATAGTATAATACGACAAGGTGAGGAACTAA
ACCCAGGAGGCAGATCATGATTGAACAAGATGGATTGCACGCAGGTTCTCCGGCCGCTTGGGTGGAGAGG
CTATTCGGCTATGACTGGGCACAACAGACAATCGGCTGCTCTGATGCCGCCGTGTTCCGGCTGTCAGCGC
AGGGGCGCCCGGTTCTTTTTGTCAAGACCGACCTGTCCGGTGCCCTGAATGAACTGCAGGACGAGGCAGC
GCGGCTATCGTGGCTGGCCACGACGGGCGTTCCTTGCGCAGCTGTGCTCGACGTTGTCACTGAAGCGGGA
AGGGACTGGCTGCTATTGGGCGAAGTGCCGGGGCAGGATCTCCTGTCATCTCACCTTGCTCCTGCCGAGA
AAGTATCCATCATGGCTGATGCAATGCGGCGGCTGCATACGCTTGATCCGGCTACCTGCCCATTCGACCA
CCAAGCGAAACATCGCATCGAGCGAGCACGTACTCGGATGGAAGCCGGTCTTGTCGATCAGGATGATCTG
GACGAAGAGCATCAGGGGCTCGCGCCAGCCGAACTGTTCGCCAGGCTCAAGGCGCGCATGCCCGACGGCG
AGGATCTCGTCGTGACCCATGGCGATGCCTGCTTGCCGAATATCATGGTGGAAAATGGCCGCTTTTCTGG
ATTCATCGACTGTGGCCGGCTGGGTGTGGCGGACCGCTATCAGGACATAGCGTTGGCTACCCGTGATATT
GCTGAAGAGCTTGGCGGCGAATGGGCTGACCGCTTCCTCGTGCTTTACGGTATCGCCGCTCCCGATTCGC
AGCGCATCGCCTTCTATCGCCTTCTTGACGAGTTCTTCTGATTCGAAATGACCGACCAAGCGACGCCCAA
CCGGTATCAGCTCACTCAAAGGCGGTAATACGGTTATCCACAGAATCAGGGGATAACGCAGGAAAGAACA
TGTGAGCAAAAGGCCAGCAAAAGGCCAGGAACCGTAAAAAGGCCGCGTTGCTGGCGTTTTTCCATAGGCT
CCGCCCCCCTGACGAGCATCACAAAAATCGACGCTCAAGTCAGAGGTGGCGAAACCCGACAGGACTATAA
AGATACCAGGCGTTTCCCCCTGGAAGCTCCCTCGTGCGCTCTCCTGTTCCGACCCTGCCGCTTACCGGAT
ACCTGTCCGCCTTTCTCCCTTCGGGAAGCGTGGCGCTTTCTCATAGCTCACGCTGTAGGTATCTCAGTTC
GGTGTAGGTCGTTCGCTCCAAGCTGGGCTGTGTGCACGAACCCCCCGTTCAGCCCGACCGCTGCGCCTTA
TCCGGTAACTATCGTCTTGAGTCCAACCCGGTAAGACACGACTTATCGCCACTGGCAGCAGCCACTGGTA
ACAGGATTAGCAGAGCGAGGTATGTAGGCGGTGCTACAGAGTTCTTGAAGTGGTGGCCTAACTACGGCTA
CACTAGAAGGACAGTATTTGGTATCTGCGCTCTGCTGAAGCCAGTTACCTTCGGAAAAAGAGTTGGTAGC
TCTTGATCCGGCAAACAAACCACCGCTGGTAGCGGTGGTTTTTTTGTTTGCAAGCAGCAGATTACGCGCA
GAAAAAAAGGATTTCAAGAAGATCCTTTGATCTTTTCTACGGGGTCTGACGCTCAGTGGAACGAAAACTC
ACGTTAAGGGATTTTGGTCATGAGATTATCAAAAAGGATCTTCACCTAGATCCTTTTATAGTCCGGAATC
GTCACACAAAAAACCAACACACAGATGTAATGAAAATAAAGATATTTTATTGCGGCCATCGTGATGGCTA
GAGTTTAGCCCTCCCACACATAACCAGAGGGCAGCAATTCACGAATCCCAACTGCCGTCGGCTGTCCATC
ACTGTCCTTCACTATGGCTTTGATCCCAGGATGCAGATCGAGAAGCACCTGTCGGCACCGTCCGCAGGGG
CTCAAGATGCCCCTGTTCTCATTTCCGATCGCGACGATACAAGTCAGGTTGCCAGCTGCCGCAGCAGCAG
CAGTGCCCAGCACCACGAGTTCTGCACAAGGTCCCCCAGTAAAATGATATACATTGACACCAGTGAAGAT
GCGGCCGTCGCTAGAGAGAGCTGCGCTGGCGACGCTGTAGTCTTCAGAGATGGGGATGCTGTTGATTGTA
GCCGTTGCTCTTTCAATGAGGGTGGATTCTTCTTGAGACAAAGGCTTGGCCATGGTGGCGCTAGTGTCAG
AAGAATCGAGCTTTTTGCAAAAGCCTAGGCCTCCAAAAAAGCCTCCTCACTACTTCTGGAATAGCTCAGA
GGCCGAGGCGGCCTCGGCCTCTGCATAAATAAAAAAAATTAGTCAGCCATGGGGCGGAGAATGGGCGGAA
CTGGGCGGAGTTAGGGGCGGGATGGGCGGAGTTAGGGGCGGGACTATGGTTGCTGACTAATTGAGATGCA
TGCTTTGCATACTTCTGCCTGCTGGGGAGCCTGGGGACTTTCCACACCTGGTTGCTGACTAATTGAGATG
CATGCTTTGCATACTTCTGCCTGCTGGGGAGCCTGGGGACTTTCCACACCCTAACTGACACACATTCCAC
AGCTGGTTCTTTCCGCCTCAGAAGGTACCTAACCAAGTTCCTCTTTCAGAGGTTATTTCAGGCCATGGTG
CTGCGC
Features (pLannotate 1.2.2; 17 found; start..end, strand, type, name):
     24..105     -  polyA_signal   SV40 poly(A) signal: SV40 polyadenylation signal
    128..211     -  CDS            large T antigen (fragment): large T antigen from SV40 (simian virus 40)
    276..641     +  enhancer       CMV enhancer: human cytomegalovirus immediate early enhancer
    643..842     +  promoter       CMV promoter: human cytomegalovirus (CMV) immediate early promoter
    981..1113    +  intron         chimeric intron: chimera between introns from human β-globin and immunoglobulin heavy chain genes
   1157..1175    +  promoter       T7 promoter: promoter for bacteriophage T7 RNA polymerase
   1243..1695    +  CDS            WDR61 (fragment) (sequence withheld): WDR61_HUMAN - Experimental evidence at protein level: Swiss-Prot protein existence level 1. Component of the PAF1 complex (PAF1C) which has multiple functions during transcription by RNA polymerase II and is implicated in regulation of development and maintenance of embryonic stem cell pluripotency. PAF1C associates with RNA polymerase II through interaction with POLR2A CTD non-phosphorylated and 'Ser-2'- and 'Ser- 5'-phosphorylated forms and is involved in transcriptional elongation, acting both independently and synergistically with TCEA1 and in cooperation with the DSIF complex and HTATSF1.
   2253..2280    +  CDS            SET1 (fragment): solubility-enhancement tag derived from T7 phage gene 10B
   2306..2427    -  polyA_signal   SV40 poly(A) signal: SV40 polyadenylation signal
   2450..2518    -  CDS            large T antigen (fragment): large T antigen from SV40 (simian virus 40)
   2542..2575    +  protein_bind   loxP: Cre-mediated recombination occurs in the 8-bp core sequence (GCATACAT). Cre recombinase
   2585..2632    +  promoter       EM7 promoter: synthetic bacterial promoter&nbsp
   2664..3455    +  CDS            neo: KKA2_KLEPN - Also known as kan, nptII. Experimental evidence at protein level: Swiss-Prot protein existence level 1. Resistance to kanamycin, neomycin, paromomycin, ribostamycin, butirosin and gentamicin B. From Klebsiella pneumoniae.
   3616..4204    -  rep_origin     ori: high-copy-number ColE1/pMB1/pBR322/pUC origin of replication
   4330..4378    -  polyA_signal   poly(A) signal: synthetic polyadenylation signal
   4402..4800    -  CDS            BSD: blasticidin S deaminase; Aspergillus terreus BSD; confers resistance to blasticidin
   4831..5188    -  promoter       SV40 promoter: SV40 enhancer and early promoter
