[The description below was written by a language model from this plasmid's Addgene catalogue record and pLannotate feature annotations shown in this document.]
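Description:
pBiT3.1-C_SKIC8:1-305 is a mammalian expression plasmid built on the Promega pBiT3.1-C backbone. It produces full-length, wild-type human SKIC8 (residues M1–I305; also known as WDR61, SKI8 or REC14) with a C-terminal HiBiT tag. SKIC8 is a WD40-repeat protein annotated as a component of the PAF1 complex, which acts in RNA polymerase II transcription. The coding sequence derives from a Mammalian Gene Collection clone and was inserted by ligation-independent cloning between EcoRI and XhoI sites, both retained. Expression is driven by the CMV immediate-early enhancer and promoter, followed by a chimeric β-globin/immunoglobulin intron that promotes efficient mRNA processing, and is terminated by an SV40 polyadenylation signal. A T7 promoter just upstream of the insert serves as a sequencing primer site. The tag is a flexible Gly/Ser linker followed by the short HiBiT peptide, which complements the LgBiT fragment to reconstitute luminescent NanoLuc luciferase. This allows sensitive quantification of the tagged protein.

In bacteria the plasmid replicates from a high-copy ColE1/pUC-type origin and is selected with kanamycin through an EM7-driven neo (nptII) gene, which is preceded by a loxP site. The catalogue lists neomycin/G418 as the mammalian selectable marker. However, the feature table shows no eukaryotic promoter directly upstream of neo, and instead shows an SV40 promoter-driven blasticidin S deaminase cassette with a synthetic poly(A) signal, so the two sources differ on this point. The automated annotation marks only part of the insert as WDR61 and labels a short segment near the tag as a SET1 fragment, which is probably a spurious match. The associated publication evaluates the ligandability of WD40-repeat proteins, consistent with use in cellular luminescence assays of SKIC8 abundance or ligand engagement, although the record does not name a specific assay.
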