Addgene plasmid #211154: pBiT3.1-C_SKIC8:1-305
Purpose: Mammalian expression of full-length human SKIC8. C-terminal HiBiT tag.
Depositing lab: Cheryl Arrowsmith. Depositing organization: University of Toronto. Publication: A Target Class Ligandability Evaluation of WD40 Repeat-Containing Proteins. Ackloo S, Li F, Szewczyk M, Seitova A, Loppnau P, Zeng H, Xu J, Ahmad S, Arnautova YA, Baghaie AJ, Beldar S, Bolotokova A, Centrella PA, Chau I, Clark MA, Cuozzo JW, Dehghani-Tafti S, Disch JS, Dong A, Dumas A, Feng JA, Ghiabi P, Gibson E, Gilmer J, Goldman B, Green SR, Guie MA, Guilinger JP, Harms N, Herasymenko O, Houliston S, Hutchinson A, Kearnes S, Keefe AD, Kimani SW, Kramer T, Kutera M, Kwak HA, Lento C, Li Y, Liu J, Loup J, Machado RAC, Mulhern CJ, Perveen S, Righetto GL, Riley P, Shrestha S, Sigel EA, Silva M, Sintchak MD, Slakman BL, Taylor RD, Thompson J, Torng W, Underkoffler C, von Rechenberg M, Walsh RT, Watson I, Wilson DJ, Wolf E, Yadav M, Yazdi AK, Zhang J, Zhang Y, Santhakumar V, Edwards AM, Barsyte-Lovejoy D, Schapira M, Brown PJ, Halabelian L, Arrowsmith CH. J Med Chem. 2025 Jan 23;68(2):1092-1112. doi: 10.1021/acs.jmedchem.4c02010. Epub 2024 Nov 4. PubMed 39495097.
Backbone
  Vector backbone: pBiT3.1-C
  Backbone manufacturer: Promega
  Vector type: Mammalian Expression
  Selectable markers: Neomycin (select with G418)
Growth in bacteria
  Bacterial resistance: Kanamycin, 50 μg/mL
  Growth temperature: 37°C
  Growth strain: DH5alpha
  Copy number: High Copy
Gene/Insert
  Gene/Insert name: SKIC8:M1-I305 (alt name: WDR61)
  Species: H. sapiens (human)
  Insert size (bp): 1275
  Mutation: wild type
  Entrez Gene: SKIC8 (a.k.a. REC14, SKI8, WDR61)
  Promoter: CMV
  Tag / fusion protein: GSSGGSSGVSGWRLFKKIS (C terminal on insert)
  Cloning method: Ligation Independent Cloning
  Sequencing primers: 5′ T7; 3′ TTGCTCAGCGGTGGCAGCAG
Resource information
  A portion of this plasmid was derived from a plasmid made by: Mammalian Gene Collection (BC010080)
Terms and licenses: Academic/Nonprofit Terms; Industry Terms: Not Available to Industry
Depositor comments: 5' Cloning Site: EcoR1 (not destroyed), 3' Cloning Site: Xho1 (not destroyed).
How to cite: pBiT3.1-C_SKIC8:1-305 was a gift from Cheryl Arrowsmith (Addgene plasmid # 211154 ; http://n2t.net/addgene:211154 ; RRID:Addgene_211154)
