>Addgene plasmid #211154 | pBiT3.1-C_SKIC8:1-305 | depositor partial sequence | sequence record 411786 | Insert sequence
[915 nt withheld, positions 1-915]
